Addgene plasmid #218897: pGGB-V5-TurboID-MUTT2A-C
Purpose: golden gate cloning
Depositing lab: Sven Eyckerman. Depositing organization: Vlaams Instituut voor Biotechnologie (VIB, vzw). Publication: Leveraging a self-cleaving peptide for tailored control in proximity labeling proteomics. Delhaye L, Moschonas GD, Fijalkowska D, Verhee A, De Sutter D, Van de Steene T, De Meyer M, Grzesik H, Van Moortel L, De Bosscher K, Jacobs T, Eyckerman S. Cell Rep Methods. 2024 Jul 15;4(7):100818. doi: 10.1016/j.crmeth.2024.100818. Epub 2024 Jul 9. PubMed 38986614.
Backbone
  Vector backbone: pUC19
  Vector type: Synthetic Biology
Growth in bacteria
  Bacterial resistance: Ampicillin, 100 μg/mL
  Growth temperature: 37°C
  Growth strain: DH5alpha
  Copy number: High Copy
Gene/Insert
  Gene/Insert name: V5-TurboID-MUTT2A
  Species: Other
  Cloning method: Golden Gate
  Sequencing primers: 5′ Unknown
Terms and licenses: Academic/Nonprofit Terms; Industry Terms: Not Available to Industry
Depositor comments: Please visit https://doi.org/10.1101/2023.11.03.565112 for bioRxiv preprint.
How to cite: pGGB-V5-TurboID-MUTT2A-C was a gift from Sven Eyckerman (Addgene plasmid # 218897 ; http://n2t.net/addgene:218897 ; RRID:Addgene_218897)
