[The description below was written by a language model from this plasmid's Addgene catalogue record and pLannotate feature annotations shown in this document.]
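Description:
pGGB-V5-TurboID-MUTT2A-C is a small (about 3.8 kb) Golden Gate part plasmid built on a pUC19 backbone and catalogued as a synthetic biology vector. It is propagated in E. coli from the high-copy ColE1/pUC origin and selected with ampicillin through the bla promoter and β-lactamase gene. Remnants of the pUC cloning region surround the insert: a CAP binding site, lac promoter and operator, and a lacZα fragment, together with short lacI, bom and rop fragments that appear to be backbone vestiges. SP6 and T7 phage promoters flank the insert in convergent orientation. No eukaryotic promoter, terminator or selection marker is annotated, consistent with a storage or donor module rather than an expression vector.

The payload is a V5-TurboID-MUTT2A cassette. TurboID is an engineered E. coli biotin ligase with high catalytic efficiency, used for proximity-dependent biotinylation of neighbouring proteins. The V5 epitope named in the insert is not picked up as a separate feature, though there is unannotated space upstream of the TurboID coding sequence where it would be expected. Downstream lies a T2A element annotated only as a fragment, which fits the "MUT" designation: a wild-type T2A causes ribosomal skipping that separates the flanking polypeptides, and a mutated version would presumably alter or abolish this, though the record does not specify the mutation or its effect. The meaning of the "C" suffix is also not stated, nor are the type IIS enzyme and overhangs used. The stated purpose is simply Golden Gate cloning; the associated publication concerns using a self-cleaving peptide to tune controls in proximity labeling proteomics, suggesting this module is assembled with bait genes into TurboID fusion constructs.
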