Features (pLannotate 1.2.2; 14 found; start..end, strand, type, name):
     96..200     +  promoter       AmpR promoter: bla
    201..1061    +  CDS            AmpR: β-lactamase; bla; confers resistance to ampicillin, carbenicillin, and related antibiotics
   1232..1820    +  rep_origin     ori: high-copy-number ColE1/pMB1/pBR322/pUC origin of replication
   2003..2095    +  CDS            lacI (fragment): lac repressor; lacI; The lac repressor binds to the lac operator to inhibit transcription in E. coli. This inhibition can be relieved by adding lactose or isopropyl-β-D-thiogalactopyranoside (IPTG).
   2108..2129    +  protein_bind   CAP binding site: CAP binding activates transcription in the presence of cAMP. E. coli catabolite activator protein
   2144..2174    +  promoter       lac promoter: promoter for the E. coli lac operon
   2182..2198    +  protein_bind   lac operator: The lac repressor binds to the lac operator to inhibit transcription in E. coli. This inhibition can be relieved by adding lactose or isopropyl-β-D-thiogalactopyranoside (IPTG). lac repressor encoded by lacI
   2212..2230    +  promoter       SP6 promoter: promoter for bacteriophage SP6 RNA polymerase
   2312..3268    +  CDS            TurboID: mutant of the E. coli biotin ligase BioID engineered for improved catalytic efficiency (Branon et al., 2018)
   3284..3328    +  CDS            T2A (fragment): 2A peptide from Thosea asigna virus capsid protein Eukaryotic ribosomes fail to insert a peptide bond between the Gly and Pro residues, yielding separate polypeptides.
   3362..3380    -  promoter       T7 promoter: promoter for bacteriophage T7 RNA polymerase
   3382..3534    +  CDS            lacZα (fragment): LacZα fragment of β-galactosidase; lacZ fragment
   3540..3639    -  misc_feature   bom (fragment): basis of mobility region from pBR322
   3741..1       -  CDS            rop (fragment) (across the origin): Rop protein, which maintains plasmids at low copy number; rop
>Addgene plasmid #218897 | pGGB-V5-TurboID-MUTT2A-C | addgene full sequence | sequence record 435062 | Addgene NGS Result
GACGAAAGGGCCTCGTGATACGCCTATTTTTATAGGTTAATGTCATGATAATAATGGTTTCTTAGACGTC
AGGTGGCACTTTTCGGGGAAATGTGCGCGGAACCCCTATTTGTTTATTTTTCTAAATACATTCAAATATG
TATCCGCTCATGAGACAATAACCCTGATAAATGCTTCAATAATATTGAAAAAGGAAGAGTATGAGTATTC
AACATTTCCGTGTCGCCCTTATTCCCTTTTTTGCGGCATTTTGCCTTCCTGTTTTTGCTCACCCAGAAAC
GCTGGTGAAAGTAAAAGATGCTGAAGATCAGTTGGGTGCACGAGTGGGTTACATCGAACTGGATCTCAAC
AGCGGTAAGATCCTTGAGAGTTTTCGCCCCGAAGAACGTTTTCCAATGATGAGCACTTTTAAAGTTCTGC
TATGTGGCGCGGTATTATCCCGTATTGACGCCGGGCAAGAGCAACTCGGTCGCCGCATACACTATTCTCA
GAATGACTTGGTTGAGTACTCACCAGTCACAGAAAAGCATCTTACGGATGGCATGACAGTAAGAGAATTA
TGCAGTGCTGCCATAACCATGAGTGATAACACTGCGGCCAACTTACTTCTGACAACGATCGGAGGACCGA
AGGAGCTAACCGCTTTTTTGCACAACATGGGGGATCATGTAACTCGCCTTGATCGTTGGGAACCGGAGCT
GAATGAAGCCATACCAAACGACGAGCGTGACACCACGATGCCTGTAGCAATGGCAACAACGTTGCGCAAA
CTATTAACTGGCGAACTACTTACTCTAGCTTCCCGGCAACAATTAATAGACTGGATGGAGGCGGATAAAG
TTGCAGGACCACTTCTGCGCTCGGCCCTTCCGGCTGGCTGGTTTATTGCTGATAAATCTGGAGCCGGTGA
GCGTGGCTCTCGAGGTATCATTGCAGCACTGGGGCCAGATGGTAAGCCCTCCCGTATCGTAGTTATCTAC
ACGACGGGGAGTCAGGCAACTATGGATGAACGAAATAGACAGATCGCTGAGATAGGTGCCTCACTGATTA
AGCATTGGTAACTGTCAGACCAAGTTTACTCATATATACTTTAGATTGATTTAAAACTTCATTTTTAATT
TAAAAGGATCTAGGTGAAGATCCTTTTTGATAATCTCATGACCAAAATCCCTTAACGTGAGTTTTCGTTC
CACTGAGCGTCAGACCCCGTAGAAAAGATCAAAGGATCTTCTTGAGATCCTTTTTTTCTGCGCGTAATCT
GCTGCTTGCAAACAAAAAAACCACCGCTACCAGCGGTGGTTTGTTTGCCGGATCAAGAGCTACCAACTCT
TTTTCCGAAGGTAACTGGCTTCAGCAGAGCGCAGATACCAAATACTGTTCTTCTAGTGTAGCCGTAGTTA
GGCCACCACTTCAAGAACTCTGTAGCACCGCCTACATACCTCGCTCTGCTAATCCTGTTACCAGTGGCTG
CTGCCAGTGGCGATAAGTCGTGTCTTACCGGGTTGGACTCAAGACGATAGTTACCGGATAAGGCGCAGCG
GTCGGGCTGAACGGGGGGTTCGTGCACACAGCCCAGCTTGGAGCGAACGACCTACACCGAACTGAGATAC
CTACAGCGTGAGCTATGAGAAAGCGCCACGCTTCCCGAAGGGAGAAAGGCGGACAGGTATCCGGTAAGCG
GCAGGGTCGGAACAGGAGAGCGCACGAGGGAGCTTCCAGGGGGAAACGCCTGGTATCTTTATAGTCCTGT
CGGGTTTCGCCACCTCTGACTTGAGCGTCGATTTTTGTGATGCTCGTCAGGGGGGCGGAGCCTATGGAAA
AACGCCAGCAACGCGGCCTTTTTACGGTTCCTGGCCTTTTGCTGGCCTTTTGCTCACATGTTCTTTCCTG
CGTTATCCCCTGATTCTGTGGATAACCGTATTACCGCCTTTGAGTGAGCTGATACCGCTCGCCGCAGCCG
AACGACCGAGCGCAGCGAGTCAGTGAGCGAGGAAGCGGAAGAGCGCCCAATACGCAAACCGCCTCTCCCC
GCGCGTTGGCCGATTCATTAATGCAGCTGGCACGACAGGTTTCCCGACTGGAAAGCGGGCAGTGAGCGCA
ACGCAATTAATGTGAGTTAGCTCACTCATTAGGCACCCCAGGCTTTACACTTTATGCTTCCGGCTCGTAT
GTTGTGTGGAATTGTGAGCGGATAACAATTTCACACGAGCTATTTAGGTGACACTATAGAAGTGAAGCTT
GGTCTCAAACAGCCACCATGGGCGGCAAGCCCATCCCCAACCCCCTGCTGGGCCTGGACAGCACCGCTAG
CAAAGACAATACTGTGCCTCTGAAGCTGATCGCTCTCCTGGCTAATGGCGAGTTCCATAGTGGCGAACAG
CTGGGAGAAACCCTGGGCATGTCCAGGGCCGCTATCAACAAGCACATTCAGACTCTGCGCGACTGGGGCG
TGGACGTGTTCACCGTGCCCGGAAAGGGCTACTCTCTGCCCGAGCCTATCCCGCTGCTGAACGCTAAACA
GATTCTGGGACAGCTGGACGGCGGGAGCGTGGCAGTCCTGCCTGTGGTCGACTCCACCAATCAGTACCTG
CTGGATCGAATCGGCGAGCTGAAGAGTGGGGATGCTTGCATTGCAGAATATCAGCAGGCAGGGAGAGGAA
GCAGAGGGAGGAAATGGTTCTCTCCTTTTGGAGCTAACCTGTACCTGAGTATGTTTTGGCGCCTGAAGCG
GGGACCAGCAGCAATCGGCCTGGGCCCGGTCATCGGAATTGTCATGGCAGAAGCGCTGCGAAAGCTGGGA
GCAGACAAGGTGCGAGTCAAATGGCCCAATGACCTGTATCTGCAGGATAGAAAGCTGGCAGGCATCCTGG
TGGAGCTGGCCGGAATAACAGGCGATGCTGCACAGATCGTCATTGGCGCCGGGATTAACGTGGCTATGAG
GCGCGTGGAGGAAAGCGTGGTCAATCAGGGCTGGATCACACTGCAGGAAGCAGGGATTAACCTGGACAGG
AATACTCTGGCCGCTACGCTGATCCGAGAGCTGCGGGCAGCCCTGGAACTGTTCGAGCAGGAAGGCCTGG
CTCCATATCTGCCACGGTGGGAGAAGCTGGATAACTTCATCAATAGACCCGTGAAGCTGATCATTGGGGA
CAAAGAGATTTTCGGGATTAGCCGGGGGATTGATAAACAGGGAGCCCTGCTGCTGGAACAGGACGGAGTT
ATCAAACCCTGGATGGGCGGAGAAATCAGTCTGCGGTCTGCCGAAAAGGGAGGTGGCTCCGGAGAGGGCA
GGGGAAGTCTTCTAACATGCGGGGACGTGGAGGAAAATTTTGGCCCAGGAGGCTTGAGACCGAATTCTCG
CCCTATAGTGAGTCGTATTACCTGGCCGTCGTTTTACAACGTCGTGACTGGGAAAACCCTGGCGTTACCC
AACTTAATCGCCTTGCAGCACATCCCCCTTTCGCCAGCTGGCGTAATAGCGAAGAGGCCCGCACCGATCG
CCCTTCCCAACAGTTGCGCAGCCTGAATGGCGAATGGCGCCTGATGCGGTATTTTCTCCTTACGCATCTG
TGCGGTATTTCACACCGCATATGGTGCACTCTCAGTACAATCTGCTCTGATGCCGCATAGTTAAGCCAGC
CCCGACACCCGCCAACACCCGCTGACGCGCCCTGACGGGCTTGTCTGCTCCCGGCATCCGCTTACAGACA
AGCTGTGACCGTCTCCGGGAGCTGCATGTGTCAGAGGTTTTCACCGTCATCACCGAAACGCGCGA
